>Addgene plasmid #158863 | JGI_018371 | addgene full sequence | sequence record 317433 | Addgene NGS Result
GCAACGCAAAATGCTGAATTTAGCAGGCAAGTTTCCTGATAAAGGGCCCTGTGAGTGCGACATTCGACGC
GCGAAAGCGAGTTGACGGCGCCCGAAATTTTCTTAGAGTTCGTTCAAGCTTCGGTTTCGGGGAGCCGCTA
AGGGATGCGGACCCAGCCGGGTAAGTCGCCGGGAACTATGGAATAATCCTAATTTCTGTGCGGCAGGCGC
GAGCTGCCGGAGCGAATATCATCCCTGTCGCAAACAGCAGGTCAATCAACGGTGGGTAGCGGGCTGCTAT
CCAGCGGCGGATAAGACTTGTCGGAGGAATCCTCTAGAAATAATTTTGTTTAACTTTAAGAAGGAGATAT
ACCATGAAGGGGATGCTCCACCCGGCCCGCGCACGGGTCGACGCGGGCCAGGGCGCCCGCGCCCTCGCCA
CAGAGAACAGCTTCCGCACCCGCATACTTCCGGTGATGCTGCTCGCCTGCGGCCTCTTCCTGTCCGGCGC
GAGCGAACCGGCCAGCGCTGCGGCCATCGCCCCCCCGGCCGCGGCCGCCCCGCCCGATGACGGCCAGTGG
ACGATGCCCGCGAAGAATTATGCCTCCACCCGCTTCTCGGAGCTGTCGGAAATCAACGAGGGCAATGTCA
AAAACCTGCAGGTGGCCTTCACCTTCTCCACCGGCGTCAACAAGGGTCAGGAGGCCGCACCCTTGGTCGT
CGGCAACAATATGTACATCGTCACCCCCTTCCCGAACATCGTCTACGCCCTCGACCTCTCGCGCCCGGGC
GCGCCCATGAAGTGGAAGTACGAACCGAACCCCGAGCCTGCCGCGCAGGGTGTGGCGTGCTGCGACGTGG
TGAATCGAGGCGCCGCCTTCGCGGACGGCCGTATCTTTTTCAACACCCTGGATGGCCACACCATCGCGCT
CGATGCCAACACCGGGAAGCCGATCTGGAACACCCACATCGGGAACATTAACATCGGGGAGACCATCACC
ATGGCGCCGCTGGTGGTCAAGGGCAAGGTCCTCGTTGGCAACAGCGGCGGCGAGATGGGGGTCCGCGGTT
GGGTCAAAGCGCTCGATGCCGGAGACGGTCACGTCGTCTGGACCGCTTACGGAACCGGCCCCGACAAGGA
CGTCCTCATCGGCCCCGACTTCAAGCCGCACTACGATATGGACCGGGGCACCGACCTGGGCGTCACGACC
TGGCCGCCGGAGGCCTGGAAGATCGGCGGCGGGAATATGTGGGGCTGGATCAGCTACGACCCGGATCTGA
ACCTCATCTTCCACGGTACGGGCAACCCGGGCCCGTGGAACCCGGACCTCCGCCCGGGCGACAATAAGTG
GACCTCGGGCATCTTCGCGCGCGACGCCGACACCGGCGCGGCTAAGTGGTTCTACCAATGGTCTCCCCAC
GACCTGCACGACTACGACGGCATCAACGAGCAAATCCTGCTCGATATGACGTGGCAGGGTAAGCCGCGGA
AGGTGCTGGTGCGCCCTGAACGGAACGGCTACCTCTACATCCTGGACCGCACCACGGGGGAGGTCCTCTC
GGCGACGGCTTACGGTCCGGTGAACTCGTCGAAGGGCGTCGACTTGAAGACGGGTCGCCTGATCGCGAAT
CCCGACAAGCGCACAGGTACCGGCAAAGTAGTGCGAGACATCTGCCCTACCGCCTCGGGCCTGAAGGACT
GGCAGCCGAGCGCGTTCTCCCCACGCACCGGCCTGCTCTACATCCCCCATAACAACCTCTGCATGGACGA
GGAGGGCGTGGAGGTCAACTACATCGCCGGTACCCCGTACGTCGGCATGAACGTGCGGATGATCCCGGGC
CCGGGCGGCAACCGTGGCGCGTTCACGGCGTGGGACGTGGCGGCGGCGAAGCCCGCGTGGGTCCTGAAGG
AGAACTTCCCGGTATGGAGCGGCACCGTGGTGACCGCGGGCAACGTGGTGTTCTACGGTACGATGGAAGG
TTGGTTCAAAGCCGTCAGCGCGCGCACCGGCGACCTCCTCTGGCAATTCAAGACCAGCTCGGGCATCATC
GGACAACCGATCACCTACCGTGGCCCGGACGGCCATCAGTACGTCGCGATCCTGAGCGGCGTCGGCGGGT
GGGCGGGCGCTATCGTCTCCGGTGACCTCGACCCCCGAGATGCCACGGCCGCCCTGGGCTTCGTGAACGC
CATGAAGGACCTGAAGAACGCAACCACGGCCGGCGGCACCCTGTACGTGTTCCGCTTGCCGGCCGAAAAC
CTCTATTTTCAGGGACATCATCACCATCACCATCACCACTGACAGCTATGACCATGATTACGCCAAGCTT
GCATGCCTGCAGGTCGACTCTAGAGGATCCCCGGGTACCGAGCTCGAATTCACTGGCCGTCGTTTTACAA
CGTCGTGACTGGGAAAACCCTGGCGTTACCCAACTTAATCGCCTTGCAGCACATCCCCCTTTCGCCAGCT
GGCGTAATAGCGAAGAGGCCCGCACCGATCGCCCTTCCCAACAGTTGCGCAGCCTGAATGGCGAATGGCG
CCTGATGCGGTATTTTCTCCTTACGCATCTGTGCGGTATTTCACACCGCATATGGTGCACTCTCAGTACA
ATCTGCTCTGATGCCGCATAGTTAAGCCAGCCCCGACACCCGCCAACACCCGCTGACGCGCCCTGACGGG
CTTGTATGCTCCCGGCATCCGCTTACAGACAAGCTGTGACCGTCTCCGGGAGCTGCATGTGTCAGAGGTT
TTCACCGTCATCACCGAAACGCGCGAGACGAAAGGGCCTCGTGATACGCCTATTTTTATAGGTTAATGTC
ATGATAATAATGGTTTCTTAGCACCCTTTCTCGGTCCTTCAACGTTCCTGACAACGAGCCTCCTTTTCGC
CAATCCATCGACAATCACCGCGAGTCCCTGCTCGAACGCTGCGTCCGGACCGGCTTCGTCGAAGGCGTCT
ATCGCGGCCCGCAACAGCGGCGAGAGCGGAGCCTGTTCAACGGTGCCGCCGCGCTCGCCGGCATCGCTGT
CGCCGGCCTGCTCCTCAAGCACGGCCCCAACAGTGAAGTAGCTGATTGTCATCAGCGCATTGACGGCGTC
CCCGGCCGAAAAACCCGCCTCGCAGAGGAAGCGAAGCTGCGCGTCGGCCGTTTCCATCTGCGGTGCGCCC
GGTCGCGTGCCGGCATGGATGCGCGCGCCATCGCGGTAGGCGAGCAGCGCCTGCCTGAAGCTGCGGGCAT
TCCCGATCAGAAATGAGCGCCAGTCGTCGTCGGCTCTCGGCACCGAATGCGTATGATTCTCCGCCAGCAT
GGCTTCGGCCAGTGCGTCGAGCAGCGCCCGCTTGTTCCTGAAGTGCCAGTAAAGCGCCGGCTGCTGAACC
CCCAACCGTTCCGCCAGTTTGCGTGTCGTCAGACCGTCTACGCCGACCTCGTTCAACAGGTCCAGGGCGG
CACGGATCACTGTATTCGGCTGCAACTTTGTCATGCTTGACACTTTATCACTGATAAACATAATATGTCC
ACCAACTTATCAGTGATAAAGAATCCGCGCGTTCAATCGGACCAGCGGAGGCTGGTCCGGAGGCCAGACG
TGAAACCCAACATACCCCTGATCGTAATTCTGAGCACTGTCGCGCTCGACGCTGTCGGCATCGGCCTGAT
TATGCCGGTGCTGCCGGGCCTCCTGCGCGATCTGGTTCACTCGAACGACGTCACCGCCCACTATGGCATT
CTGCTGGCGCTGTATGCGTTGGTGCAATTTGCCTGCGCACCTGTGCTGGGCGCGCTGTCGGATCGTTTCG
GGCGGCGGCCAATCTTGCTCGTCTCGCTGGCCGGCGCCACTGTCGACTACGCCATCATGGCGACAGCGCC
TTTCCTTTGGGTTCTCTATATCGGGCGGATCGTGGCCGGCATCACCGGGGCGACTGGGGCGGTAGCCGGC
GCTTATATTGCCGATATCACTGATGGCGATGAGCGCGCGCGGCACTTCGGCTTCATGAGCGCCTGTTTCG
GGTTCGGGATGGTCGCGGGACCTGTGCTCGGTGGGCTGATGGGCGGTTTCTCCCCCCACGCTCCGTTCTT
CGCCGCGGCAGCCTTGAACGGCCTCAATTTCCTGACGGGCTGTTTCCTTTTGCCGGAGTCGCACAAAGGC
GAACGCCGGCCGTTACGCCGGGAGGCTCTCAACCCGCTCGCTTCGTTCCGGTGGGCCCGGGGCATGACCG
TCGTCGCCGCCCTGATGGCGGTCTTCTTCATCATGCAACTTGTCGGACAGGTGCCGGCCGCGCTTTGGGT
CATTTTCGGCGAGGATCGCTTTCACTGGGACGCGACCACGATCGGCATTTCGCTTGCCGCATTTGGCATT
CTGCATTCACTCGCCCAGGCAATGATCACCGGCCCTGTAGCCGCCCGGCTCGGCGAAAGGCGGGCACTCA
TGCTCGGAATGATTGCCGACGGCACAGGCTACATCCTGCTTGCCTTCGCGACACGGGGATGGATGGCGTT
CCCGATCATGGTCCTGCTTGCTTCGGGTGGCATCGGAATGCCGGCGCTGCAAGCAATGTTGTCCAGGCAG
GTGGATGAGGAACGTCAGGGGCAGCTGCAAGGCTCACTGGCGGCGCTCACCAGCCTGACCTCGATCGTCG
GACCCCTCCTCTTCACGGCGATCTATGCGGCTTCTATAACAACGTGGAACGGGTGGGCATGGATTGCAGG
CGCTGCCCTCTACTTGCTCTGCCTGCCGGCGCTGCGTCGCGGGCTTTGGAGCGGCGCAGGGCAACGAGCC
GATCGCTGATCGTGGAAACGATAGGCCTATGCCATGCGGGTCAAGGCGACTTCCGGCAAGCTATACGCGC
CCTAGAATTGTCAATTTTAATCCTCTGTTTATCGGCAGTTCGTAGAGCGCGCCGTGCGTCCCGAGCGATA
CTGAGCGAAGCAAGTGCGTCGAGCAGTGCCCGCTTGTTCCTGAAATGCCAGTAAAGCGCTGGCTGCTGAA
CCCCCAGCCGGAACTGACCCCACAAGGCCCTAGCGTTTGCAATGCACCAGGTCATCATTGACCCAGGCGT
GTTCCACCAGGCCGCTGCCTCGCAACTCTTCGCAGGCTTCGCCGACCTGCTCGCGCCACTTCTTCACGCG
GGTGGAATCCGATCCGCACATGAGGCGGAAGGTTTCCAGCTTGAGCGGGTACGGCTCCCGGTGCGAGCTG
AAATAGTCGAACATCCGTCGGGCCGTCGGCGACAGCTTGCGGTACTTCTCCCATATGAATTTCGTGTAGT
GGTCGCCAGCAAACAGCACGACGATTTCCTCGTCGATCAGGACCTGGCAACGGGACGTTTTCTTGCCACG
GTCCAGGACGCGGAAGCGGTGCAGCAGCGACACCGATTCCAGGTGCCCAACGCGGTCGGACGTGAAGCCC
ATCGCCGTCGCCTGTAGGCGCGACAGGCATTCCTCGGCCTTCGTGTAATACCGGCCATTGATCGACCAGC
CCAGGTCCTGGCAAAGCTCGTAGAACGTGAAGGTGATCGGCTCGCCGATAGGGGTGCGCTTCGCGTACTC
CAACACCTGCTGCCACACCAGTTCGTCATCGTCGGCCCGCAGCTCGACGCCGGTGTAGGTGATCTTCACG
TCCTTGTTGACGTGGAAAATGACCTTGTTTTGCAGCGCCTCGCGCGGGATTTTCTTGTTGCGCGTGGTGA
ACAGGGCAGAGCGGGCCGTGTCGTTTGGCATCGCTCGCATCGTGTCCGGCCACGGCGCAATATCGAACAA
GGAAAGCTGCATTTCCTTGATCTGCTGCTTCGTGTGTTTCAGCAACGCGGCCTGCTTGGCCTCGCTGACC
TGTTTTGCCAGGTCCTCGCCGGCGGTTTTTCGCTTCTTGGTCGTCATAGTTCCTCGCGTGTCGATGGTCA
TCGACTTCGCCAAACCTGCCGCCTCCTGTTCGAGACGACGCGAACGCTCCACGGCGGCCGATGGCGCGGG
CAGGGCAGGGGGAGCCAGTTGCACGCTGTCGCGCTCGATCTTGGCCGTAGCTTGCTGGACCATCGAGCCG
ACGGACTGGAAGGTTTCGCGGGGCGCACGCATGACGGTGCGGCTTGCGATGGTTTCGGCATCCTCGGCGG
AAAACCCCGCGTCGATCAGTTCTTGCCTGTATGCCTTCCGGTCAAACGTCCGATTCATTCACCCTCCTTG
CGGGATTGCCCCGACTCACGCCGGGGCAATGTGCCCTTATTCCTGATTTGACCCGCCTGGTGCCTTGGTG
TCCAGATAATCCACCTTATCGGCAATGAAGTCGGTCCCGTAGACCGTCTGGCCGTCCTTCTCGTACTTGG
TATTCCGAATCTTGCCCTGCACGAATACCAGCTCCGCGAAGTCGCTCTTCTTGATGGAGCGCATGGGGAC
GTGCTTGGCAATCACGCGCACCCCCCGGCCGTTTTAGCGGCTAAAAAAGTCATGGCTCTGCCCTCGGGCG
GACCACGCCCATCATGACCTTGCCAAGCTCGTCCTGCTTCTCTTCGATCTTCGCCAGCAGGGCGAGGATC
GTGGCATCACCGAACCGCGCCGTGCGCGGGTCGTCGGTGAGCCAGAGTTTCAGCAGGCCGCCCAGGCGGC
CCAGGTCGCCATTGATGCGGGCCAGCTCGCGGACGTGCTCATAGTCCACGACGCCCGTGATTTTGTAGCC
CTGGCCGACGGCCAGCAGGTAGGCCTACAGGCTCATGCCGGCCGCCGCCGCCTTTTCCTCAATCGCTCTT
CGTTCGTCTGGAAGGCAGTACACCTTGATAGGTGGGCTGCCCTTCCTGGTTGGCTTGGTTTCATCAGCCA
TCCGCTTGCCCTCATCTGTTACGCCGGCGGTAGCCGGCCAGCCTCGCAGAGCAGGATTCCCGTTGAGCAC
CGCCAGGTGCGAATAAGGGACAGTGAAGAAGGAACACCCGCTCGCGGGTGGGCCTACTTCACCTATCCTG
CCCGGCTGACGCCGTTGGATACACCAAGGAAAGTCTACACGAACCCTTTGGCAAAATCCTGTATATCGTG
CGAAAAAGGATGGATATACCGAAAAAATCGCTATAATGACCCCGAAGCAGGGTTATGCAGCGGAAAAGAT
CCGTCGACCCTTTCCGACGCTCACCGGGCTGGTTGCCCTCGCCGCTGGGCTGGCGGCCGTCTATGGCCCT
GCAAACGCGCCAGAAACGCCGTCGAAGCCGTGTGCGAGACACCGCGGCCGCCGGCGTTGTGGATACCTCG
CGGAAAACTTGGCCCTCACTGACAGATGAGGGGCGGACGTTGACACTTGAGGGGCCGACTCACCCGGCGC
GGCGTTGACAGATGAGGGGCAGGCTCGATTTCGGCCGGCGACGTGGAGCTGGCCAGCCTCGCAAATCGGC
GAAAACGCCTGATTTTACGCGAGTTTCCCACAGATGATGTGGACAAGCCTGGGGATAAGTGCCCTGCGGT
ATTGACACTTGAGGGGCGCGACTACTGACAGATGAGGGGCGCGATCCTTGACACTTGAGGGGCAGAGTGC
TGACAGATGAGGGGCGCACCTATTGACATTTGAGGGGCTGTCCACAGGCAGAAAATCCAGCATTTGCAAG
GGTTTCCGCCCGTTTTTCGGCCACCGCTAACCTGTCTTTTAACCTGCTTTTAAACCAATATTTATAAACC
TTGTTTTTAACCAGGGCTGCGCCCTGTGCGCGTGACCGCGCACGCCGAAGGGGGGTGCCCCCCCTTCTCG
AACCCTCCCGGCCCGCTAACGCGGGCCTCCCATCCCCCCAGGGGCTGCGCCCCTCGGCCGCGAACGGCCT
CACCCCAAAAATGGCAGCCAAGCTGACCACTTCTGCGCTCGGCCCTTCCGGCTGGCTGGTTTATTGCTGA
TAAATCTGGAGCCGGTGAGCGTGGGTCTCGCGGTATCATTGCAGCACTGGGGCCAGATGGTAAGCCCTCC
CGTATCGTAGTTATCTACACGACGGGGAGTCAGGCAACTATGGATGAACGAAATAGACAGATCGCTGAGA
TAGGTGCCTCACTGATTAAGCATTGGTAACTGTCAGACCAAGTTTACTCATATATACTTTAGATTGATTT
AAAACTTCATTTTTAATTTAAAAGGATCTAGGTGAAGATCCTTTTTGATAATCTCATGACCAAAATCCCT
TAACGTGAGTTTTCGTTCCACTGAGCGTCAGACCCCGTAGAAAAGATCAAAGGATCTTCTTGAGATCCTT
TTTTTCTGCGCGTAATCTGCTGCTTGCAAACAAAAAAACCACCGCTACCAGCGGTGGTTTGTTTGCCGGA
TCAAGAGCTACCAACTCTTTTTCCGAAGGTAACTGGCTTCAGCAGAGCGCAGATACCAAATACTGTTCTT
CTAGTGTAGCCGTAGTTAGGCCACCACTTCAAGAACTCTGTAGCACCGCCTACATACCTCGCTCTGCTAA
TCCTGTTACCAGTGGCTGCTGCCAGTGGCGATAAGTCGTGTCTTACCGGGTTGGACTCAAGACGATAGTT
ACCGGATAAGGCGCAGCGGTCGGGCTGAACGGGGGGTTCGTGCACACAGCCCAGCTTGGAGCGAACGACC
TACACCGAACTGAGATACCTACAGCGTGAGCTATGAGAAAGCGCCACGCTTCCCGAAGGGAGAAAGGCGG
ACAGGTATCCGGTAAGCGGCAGGGTCGGAACAGGAGAGCGCACGAGGGAGCTTCCAGGGGGAAACGCCTG
GTATCTTTATAGTCCTGTCGGGTTTCGCCACCTCTGACTTGAGCGTCGATTTTTGTGATGCTCGTCAGGG
GGGCGGAGCCTATGGAAAAACGCCAGCAACGCGGCCTTTTTACGGTTCCTGGCCTTTTGCTGGCCTTTTG
CTCACATGTTCTTTCCTGCGTTATCCCCTGATTCTGTGGATAACCGTATTACCGCCTTTGAGTGAGCTGA
TACCGCTCGCCGCAGCCGAACGACCGAGCGCAGCGAGTCAGTGAGCGAGGAAGCGGAAGAGCGCCCAATA
CGCAAACCGCCTCTCCCCGCGCGTTGGCCGATTCATTAATGCAGCTGGCACGACAGGTTTCCCGACTGGA
AAGCGGGCAGTGAGCGCAACGCAATTAATGTGAGTTAGCTCACTCATTAGGCACCCCAGGCTTTACACTT
TATGCTTCCGGCTCGTATGTTGTGTGGAATTGTGAGCGGATAACAATTTCACACAGGAAACAGCTATGAC
CATGATTACGCCAAGCTAGCTTCCCGCTTGGTCGGGCCGCTTCGCGAGGGCCCGTTGACGACAACGGTGC
GATGGGTCCCGGCCCCGGTCAAGACGATGCCAATACGTTGCGACACTACGCCTTGGCACTTTTAGAATTG
CCTTATCGTCCTGATAAGAAATGTCCGACCAGCTAAAGACATCGCGTCCAATCAAAGCCTAGAAAATATA
GGCGAAGGGACGCTAATAAGTCTTTCATAAGACCGCGCAAATCTAAAAATATCCTTAGATTCACGATGCG
GCACTTCGGATGACTTCCGAGCGAGCCTGGAACCTCAGAAAAACGTCTGAGAGATACCGCGGATCTCACA
CAGGAAATTTC
Features (pLannotate 1.2.2; 20 found; start..end, strand, type, name):
    325..347     +  RBS            RBS: efficient ribosome binding site from bacteriophage T7 gene 10 (Olins and Rangwala, 1989)
   2259..2278    +  CDS            7xHis (fragment): 6xHis affinity tag
   2305..2361    -  misc_feature   MCS: pUC18/19 multiple cloning site
   2358..2515    +  CDS            lacZα (fragment): LacZα fragment of β-galactosidase; lacZ fragment
   2521..2620    -  misc_feature   bom (fragment): basis of mobility region from pBR322
   2722..2757    -  CDS            rop (fragment): Rop protein, which maintains plasmids at low copy number; rop
   2822..3464    -  CDS            TetR (fragment): tetracycline resistance regulatory protein; tetR
   3570..4769    +  CDS            TcR: tetracycline efflux protein; tetA; confers resistance to tetracycline
   4828..4980    -  CDS            tetR (fragment): TETR1_ECOLX - Experimental evidence at protein level: Swiss-Prot protein existence level 1. TetR is the repressor of the tetracycline resistance element; its N-terminal region forms a helix-turn-helix structure and binds DNA. Binding of tetracycline to TetR reduces the repressor affinity for the tetracycline resistance gene (tetA) promoter operator sites. From Escherichia coli.
   5000..6148    -  CDS            trfA: trans-acting replication protein that binds to and activates oriV
   6278..6382    -  CDS            traI (fragment): TRAI6_ECOLX - Experimental evidence at protein level: Swiss-Prot protein existence level 1. The initiation process of transfer DNA synthesis requires the interaction of at least three plasmid-specific components (TraH, I, and J) at the transfer origin resulting in the assembly of a specialised nucleoprotein complex - the relaxosome. Site- and strand-specific cleavage at the transfer origin is dependent on TraI and TraJ. From Escherichia coli.
   6420..6791    -  CDS            traJ: oriT-recognizing protein; traJ
   6824..6933    -  oriT           oriT: incP origin of transfer
   7086..7717    +  rep_origin     oriV: incP origin of replication
   7795..8008    +  CDS            bla(M) (fragment): β-lactamase lacking the signal sequence; bla(M); allows cytosolic expression of β-lactamase
   8180..8768    +  rep_origin     ori: high-copy-number ColE1/pMB1/pBR322/pUC origin of replication
   8951..9043    +  CDS            lacI (fragment): lac repressor; lacI; The lac repressor binds to the lac operator to inhibit transcription in E. coli. This inhibition can be relieved by adding lactose or isopropyl-β-D-thiogalactopyranoside (IPTG).
   9056..9077    +  protein_bind   CAP binding site: CAP binding activates transcription in the presence of cAMP. E. coli catabolite activator protein
   9092..9122    +  promoter       lac promoter: promoter for the E. coli lac operon
   9130..9146    +  protein_bind   lac operator: The lac repressor binds to the lac operator to inhibit transcription in E. coli. This inhibition can be relieved by adding lactose or isopropyl-β-D-thiogalactopyranoside (IPTG). lac repressor encoded by lacI
