[The description below was written by a language model from this plasmid's Addgene catalogue record and pLannotate feature annotations shown in this document.]
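Description:
JGI_018371 is a 9.5 kb broad-host-range bacterial expression plasmid built on the pCM80_PxoxF backbone and carrying a synthetic insert named Mloti_1, assembled by Gibson cloning. It belongs to a set of constructs made to study rare earth element (lanthanide)-dependent alcohol dehydrogenases. The record does not give the insert's source organism or exact enzyme class beyond this purpose statement, and the insert itself is not annotated in the feature table. It presumably occupies the unannotated stretch between a bacteriophage T7 gene 10 ribosome binding site near position 325 and a polyhistidine tag at about position 2260, which would give a C-terminally His-tagged protein suited to affinity purification.

The backbone combines IncP elements (oriV, its activating replication protein trfA, and the oriT/traJ transfer region with a traI fragment) with a ColE1/pMB1-type origin. This allows propagation in E. coli and conjugative mobilisation into, and maintenance in, other Gram-negative hosts when transfer functions are supplied in trans. Selection is by tetracycline through the tetA efflux gene, accompanied by tetR sequences, and the plasmid is listed as low copy. Remnants of earlier cloning vectors are also present: fragments of bla, lacI, rop and bom, a pUC multiple cloning site, and a lacZα fragment. A lac promoter with its CAP site and operator lies upstream of the cassette across the plasmid origin. The backbone name implies that a xoxF promoter drives the insert, but no such promoter is annotated, so its presence and position cannot be confirmed from the table. The construct is evidently meant for expressing the candidate dehydrogenase for functional or biochemical characterisation.
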