Addgene plasmid #158863: JGI_018371
Purpose: Rare earth element alcohol dehydrogenases
Depositing lab: Joint Genome Institute. Publication: Rare earth element alcohol dehydrogenases widely occur among globally distributed, numerically abundant and environmentally important microbes. Huang J, Yu Z, Groom J, Cheng JF, Tarver A, Yoshikuni Y, Chistoserdova L. ISME J. 2019 Aug;13(8):2005-2017. doi: 10.1038/s41396-019-0414-z. Epub 2019 Apr 5. PubMed 30952993.
Backbone
  Vector backbone: pCM80_PxoxF
  Vector type: Synthetic Biology
Growth in bacteria
  Bacterial resistance: Tetracycline, 10 μg/mL
  Growth temperature: 37°C
  Growth strain: Top10
  Copy number: Low Copy
Gene/Insert
  Gene/Insert name: Mloti_1 (alt name: Batch190_p084)
  Species: Synthetic
  Cloning method: Gibson Cloning
Terms and licenses: Academic/Nonprofit Terms; Industry Terms: Not Available to Industry
Depositor comments: pCM80_PxoxF vector with Mloti_1 insert, JGI ICE Registry: https://registry.jgi.doe.gov/entry/18371
How to cite: JGI_018371 was a gift from Joint Genome Institute (Addgene plasmid # 158863 ; http://n2t.net/addgene:158863 ; RRID:Addgene_158863)
