>Addgene plasmid #158863 | JGI_018371 | depositor partial sequence | sequence record 306573 | gene insert with vector overlaps
GACTTGTCGGAGGAATCCTCTAGAAATAATTTTGTTTAACTTTAAGAAGGAGATATACCATGAAGGGGAT
GCTCCACCCGGCCCGCGCACGGGTCGACGCGGGCCAGGGCGCCCGCGCCCTCGCCACAGAGAACAGCTTC
CGCACCCGCATACTTCCGGTGATGCTGCTCGCCTGCGGCCTCTTCCTGTCCGGCGCGAGCGAACCGGCCA
GCGCTGCGGCCATCGCCCCCCCGGCCGCGGCCGCCCCGCCCGATGACGGCCAGTGGACGATGCCCGCGAA
GAATTATGCCTCCACCCGCTTCTCGGAGCTGTCGGAAATCAACGAGGGCAATGTCAAAAACCTGCAGGTG
GCCTTCACCTTCTCCACCGGCGTCAACAAGGGTCAGGAGGCCGCACCCTTGGTCGTCGGCAACAATATGT
ACATCGTCACCCCCTTCCCGAACATCGTCTACGCCCTCGACCTCTCGCGCCCGGGCGCGCCCATGAAGTG
GAAGTACGAACCGAACCCCGAGCCTGCCGCGCAGGGTGTGGCGTGCTGCGACGTGGTGAATCGAGGCGCC
GCCTTCGCGGACGGCCGTATCTTTTTCAACACCCTGGATGGCCACACCATCGCGCTCGATGCCAACACCG
GGAAGCCGATCTGGAACACCCACATCGGGAACATTAACATCGGGGAGACCATCACCATGGCGCCGCTGGT
GGTCAAGGGCAAGGTCCTCGTTGGCAACAGCGGCGGCGAGATGGGGGTCCGCGGTTGGGTCAAAGCGCTC
GATGCCGGAGACGGTCACGTCGTCTGGACCGCTTACGGAACCGGCCCCGACAAGGACGTCCTCATCGGCC
CCGACTTCAAGCCGCACTACGATATGGACCGGGGCACCGACCTGGGCGTCACGACCTGGCCGCCGGAGGC
CTGGAAGATCGGCGGCGGGAATATGTGGGGCTGGATCAGCTACGACCCGGATCTGAACCTCATCTTCCAC
GGTACGGGCAACCCGGGCCCGTGGAACCCGGACCTCCGCCCGGGCGACAATAAGTGGACCTCGGGCATCT
TCGCGCGCGACGCCGACACCGGCGCGGCTAAGTGGTTCTACCAATGGTCTCCCCACGACCTGCACGACTA
CGACGGCATCAACGAGCAAATCCTGCTCGATATGACGTGGCAGGGTAAGCCGCGGAAGGTGCTGGTGCGC
CCTGAACGGAACGGCTACCTCTACATCCTGGACCGCACCACGGGGGAGGTCCTCTCGGCGACGGCTTACG
GTCCGGTGAACTCGTCGAAGGGCGTCGACTTGAAGACGGGTCGCCTGATCGCGAATCCCGACAAGCGCAC
AGGTACCGGCAAAGTAGTGCGAGACATCTGCCCTACCGCCTCGGGCCTGAAGGACTGGCAGCCGAGCGCG
TTCTCCCCACGCACCGGCCTGCTCTACATCCCCCATAACAACCTCTGCATGGACGAGGAGGGCGTGGAGG
TCAACTACATCGCCGGTACCCCGTACGTCGGCATGAACGTGCGGATGATCCCGGGCCCGGGCGGCAACCG
TGGCGCGTTCACGGCGTGGGACGTGGCGGCGGCGAAGCCCGCGTGGGTCCTGAAGGAGAACTTCCCGGTA
TGGAGCGGCACCGTGGTGACCGCGGGCAACGTGGTGTTCTACGGTACGATGGAAGGTTGGTTCAAAGCCG
TCAGCGCGCGCACCGGCGACCTCCTCTGGCAATTCAAGACCAGCTCGGGCATCATCGGACAACCGATCAC
CTACCGTGGCCCGGACGGCCATCAGTACGTCGCGATCCTGAGCGGCGTCGGCGGGTGGGCGGGCGCTATC
GTCTCCGGTGACCTCGACCCCCGAGATGCCACGGCCGCCCTGGGCTTCGTGAACGCCATGAAGGACCTGA
AGAACGCAACCACGGCCGGCGGCACCCTGTACGTGTTCCGCTTGCCGGCCGAAAACCTCTATTTTCAGGG
ACATCATCACCATCACCATCACCACTGACAGCT
